>Addgene plasmid #100957 | LLP457 pGK-dCas9-Suntag-BFP | addgene full sequence | sequence record 206110 | Addgene NGS Result
GACGGATCGGGAGATCTCCCGATCCCCTATGGTGCACTCTCAGTACAATCTGCTCTGATGCCGCATAGTT
AAGCCAGTATCTGCTCCCTGCTTGTGTGTTGGAGGTCGCTGAGTAGTGCGCGAGCAAAATTTAAGCTACA
ACAAGGCAAGGCTTGACCGACAATTGCATGAAGAATCTGCTTAGGGTTAGGCGTTTTGCGTTAATTAATA
CCGGGTAGGGGAGGCGCTTTTCCCAAGGCAGTCTGGAGCATGCGCTTTAGCAGCCCCGCTGGGCACTTGG
CGCTACACAAGTGGCCTCTGGCCTCGCACACATTCCACATCCACCGGTAGGCGCCAACCGGCTCCGTTCT
TTGGTGGCCCCTTCGCGCCACCTTCTACTCCTCCCCTAGTCAGGAAGTTCCCCCCCGCCCCGCAGCTCGC
GTCGTGCAGGACGTGACAAATGGAAGTAGCACGTCTCACTAGTCTCGTGCAGATGGACAGCACCGCTGAG
CAATGGAAGCGGGTAGGCCTTTGGGGCAGCGGCCAATAGCAGCTTTGCTCCTTCGCTTTCTGGGCTCAGA
GGCTGGGAAGGGGTGGGTCCGGGGGCGGGCTCAGGGGCGGGCTCAGGGGCGGGGCGGGCGCCCGAAGGTC
CTCCGGAGGCCCGGCATTCTGCACGCTTCAAAAGCGCACGTCTGCCGCGCTGTTCTCCTCTTCCTCATCT
CCGGGCCTTTCGGCGGCCGCACCTGCAGCCCAAGCTTACCATGCCAAAGAAGAAGCGGAAGGTCTACCCC
TATGACGTGCCTGATTACGCCGCTTATCCTTACGATGTGCCCGACTATGCAGCCTACCCATACGATGTGC
CCGACTACGCCGCAATGGCCGGTATCCACGGAGTCCCAGCAGCCATGGACAAGAAGTACTCCATTGGGCT
CGCTATCGGCACAAACAGCGTCGGCTGGGCCGTCATTACGGACGAGTACAAGGTGCCGAGCAAAAAATTC
AAAGTTCTGGGCAATACCGATCGCCACAGCATAAAGAAGAACCTCATTGGCGCCCTCCTGTTCGACTCCG
GGGAGACGGCCGAAGCCACGCGGCTCAAAAGAACAGCACGGCGCAGATATACCCGCAGAAAGAATCGGAT
CTGCTACCTGCAGGAGATCTTTAGTAATGAGATGGCTAAGGTGGATGACTCTTTCTTCCATAGGCTGGAG
GAGTCCTTTTTGGTGGAGGAGGATAAAAAGCACGAGCGCCACCCAATCTTTGGCAATATCGTGGACGAGG
TGGCGTACCATGAAAAGTACCCAACCATATATCATCTGAGGAAGAAGCTTGTAGACAGTACTGATAAGGC
TGACTTGCGGTTGATCTATCTCGCGCTGGCGCATATGATCAAATTTCGGGGACACTTCCTCATCGAGGGG
GACCTGAACCCAGACAACAGCGATGTCGACAAACTCTTTATCCAACTGGTTCAGACTTACAATCAGCTTT
TCGAAGAGAACCCGATCAACGCATCCGGAGTTGACGCCAAAGCAATCCTGAGCGCTAGGCTGTCCAAATC
CCGGCGGCTCGAAAACCTCATCGCACAGCTCCCTGGGGAGAAGAAGAACGGCCTGTTTGGTAATCTTATC
GCCCTGTCACTCGGGCTGACCCCCAACTTTAAATCTAACTTCGACCTGGCCGAAGATGCCAAGCTTCAAC
TGAGCAAAGACACCTACGATGATGATCTCGACAATCTGCTGGCCCAGATCGGCGACCAGTACGCAGACCT
TTTTTTGGCGGCAAAGAACCTGTCAGACGCCATTCTGCTGAGTGATATTCTGCGAGTGAACACGGAGATC
ACCAAAGCTCCGCTGAGCGCTAGTATGATCAAGCGCTATGATGAGCACCACCAAGACTTGACTTTGCTGA
AGGCCCTTGTCAGACAGCAACTGCCTGAGAAGTACAAGGAAATTTTCTTCGATCAGTCTAAAAATGGCTA
CGCCGGATACATTGACGGCGGAGCAAGCCAGGAGGAATTTTACAAATTTATTAAGCCCATCTTGGAAAAA
ATGGACGGCACCGAGGAGCTGCTGGTAAAGCTTAACAGAGAAGATCTGTTGCGCAAACAGCGCACTTTCG
ACAATGGAAGCATCCCCCACCAGATTCACCTGGGCGAACTGCACGCTATCCTCAGGCGGCAAGAGGATTT
CTACCCCTTTTTGAAAGATAACAGGGAAAAGATTGAGAAAATCCTCACATTTCGGATACCCTACTATGTG
GGCCCCCTCGCCCGGGGAAATTCCAGATTCGCGTGGATGACTCGCAAATCAGAAGAGACCATCACTCCCT
GGAACTTCGAGGAAGTCGTGGATAAGGGGGCCTCTGCCCAGTCCTTCATCGAAAGGATGACTAACTTTGA
TAAAAATCTGCCTAACGAAAAGGTGCTTCCTAAACACTCTCTGCTGTACGAGTACTTCACAGTTTATAAC
GAGCTCACCAAGGTCAAATACGTCACAGAAGGGATGAGAAAGCCAGCATTCCTGTCTGGAGAGCAGAAGA
AAGCTATCGTGGACCTCCTCTTCAAGACGAACCGGAAAGTTACCGTGAAACAGCTCAAAGAAGACTATTT
CAAAAAGATTGAATGTTTCGACTCTGTTGAAATCAGCGGAGTGGAGGATCGCTTCAACGCATCCCTGGGA
ACGTATCACGATCTCCTGAAAATCATTAAAGACAAGGACTTCCTGGACAATGAGGAGAACGAGGACATTC
TTGAGGACATTGTCCTCACCCTTACGTTGTTTGAAGATAGGGAGATGATTGAAGAACGCTTGAAAACTTA
CGCTCATCTCTTCGACGACAAAGTCATGAAACAGCTCAAGAGGCGCCGATATACAGGATGGGGGCGGCTG
TCAAGAAAACTGATCAATGGGATCCGAGACAAGCAGAGTGGAAAGACAATCCTGGATTTTCTTAAGTCCG
ATGGATTTGCCAACAGGAACTTCATGCAGTTGATCCATGATGACTCTCTCACCTTTAAGGAGGACATCCA
GAAAGCACAAGTTTCTGGCCAGGGGGACAGTCTTCACGAGCACATCGCTAATCTTGCAGGTAGCCCAGCT
ATCAAAAAGGGAATACTGCAGACCGTTAAGGTCGTGGATGAACTCGTCAAAGTAATGGGAAGGCATAAGC
CCGAGAATATCGTTATCGAGATGGCCCGAGAGAACCAAACTACCCAGAAGGGACAGAAGAACAGTAGGGA
AAGGATGAAGAGGATTGAAGAGGGTATAAAAGAACTGGGGTCCCAAATCCTTAAGGAACACCCAGTTGAA
AACACCCAGCTTCAGAATGAGAAGCTCTACCTGTACTACCTGCAGAACGGCAGGGACATGTACGTGGATC
AGGAACTGGACATCAATCGGCTCTCCGACTACGACGTGGATGCAATCGTGCCCCAGTCTTTTCTCAAAGA
TGATTCTATTGATAATAAAGTGTTGACAAGATCCGATAAAAATAGAGGGAAGAGTGATAACGTCCCCTCA
GAAGAAGTTGTCAAGAAAATGAAAAATTATTGGCGGCAGCTGCTGAACGCCAAACTGATCACACAACGGA
AGTTCGATAATCTGACTAAGGCTGAACGAGGTGGCCTGTCTGAGTTGGATAAAGCCGGCTTCATCAAAAG
GCAGCTTGTTGAGACACGCCAGATCACCAAGCACGTGGCCCAAATTCTCGATTCACGCATGAACACCAAG
TACGATGAAAATGACAAACTGATTCGAGAGGTGAAAGTTATTACTCTGAAGTCTAAGCTGGTCTCAGATT
TCAGAAAGGACTTTCAGTTTTATAAGGTGAGAGAGATCAACAATTACCACCATGCGCATGATGCCTACCT
GAATGCAGTGGTAGGCACTGCACTTATCAAAAAATATCCCAAGCTTGAATCTGAATTTGTTTACGGAGAC
TATAAAGTGTACGATGTTAGGAAAATGATCGCAAAGTCTGAGCAGGAAATAGGCAAGGCCACCGCTAAGT
ACTTCTTTTACAGCAATATTATGAATTTTTTCAAGACCGAGATTACACTGGCCAATGGAGAGATTCGGAA
GCGACCACTTATCGAAACAAACGGAGAAACAGGAGAAATCGTGTGGGACAAGGGTAGGGATTTCGCGACA
GTCCGGAAGGTCCTGTCCATGCCGCAGGTGAACATCGTTAAAAAGACCGAAGTACAGACCGGAGGCTTCT
CCAAGGAAAGTATCCTCCCGAAAAGGAACAGCGACAAGCTGATCGCACGCAAAAAAGATTGGGACCCCAA
GAAATACGGCGGATTCGATTCTCCTACAGTCGCTTACAGTGTACTGGTTGTGGCCAAAGTGGAGAAAGGG
AAGTCTAAAAAACTCAAAAGCGTCAAGGAACTGCTGGGCATCACAATCATGGAGCGATCAAGCTTCGAAA
AAAACCCCATCGACTTTCTCGAGGCGAAAGGATATAAAGAGGTCAAAAAAGACCTCATCATTAAGCTTCC
CAAGTACTCTCTCTTTGAGCTTGAAAACGGCCGGAAACGAATGCTCGCTAGTGCGGGCGAGCTGCAGAAA
GGTAACGAGCTGGCACTGCCCTCTAAATACGTTAATTTCTTGTATCTGGCCAGCCACTATGAAAAGCTCA
AAGGGTCTCCCGAAGATAATGAGCAGAAGCAGCTGTTCGTGGAACAACACAAACACTACCTTGATGAGAT
CATCGAGCAAATAAGCGAATTCTCCAAAAGAGTGATCCTCGCCGACGCTAACCTCGATAAGGTGCTTTCT
GCTTACAATAAGCACAGGGATAAGCCCATCAGGGAGCAGGCAGAAAACATTATCCACTTGTTTACTCTGA
CCAACTTGGGCGCGCCTGCAGCCTTCAAGTACTTCGACACCACCATAGACAGAAAGCGGTACACCTCTAC
AAAGGAGGTCCTGGACGCCACACTGATTCATCAGTCAATTACGGGGCTCTATGAAACAAGAATCGACCTC
TCTCAGCTCGGTGGAGACAGCAGGGCTGACGGGGGAGGATCAGGGGGAGGGTCCCCCAAAAAGAAACGCA
AAGTGACCGGCAAGAAAACCAGCGGCCAGGCCGGACAGGCCTCTCCTAAGAAAAAAAGAAAAGTGGGACG
CGCTGGCGGCGGAAGCGAAGAACTTTTGAGCAAGAATTATCATCTTGAGAACGAAGTGGCTCGTCTTAAG
AAAGGTTCTGGCAGTGGAGAAGAACTGCTTTCAAAGAATTACCACCTGGAAAATGAGGTAGCTAGACTGA
AAAAGGGGAGCGGAAGTGGGGAGGAGTTGCTGAGCAAAAATTATCATTTGGAGAACGAAGTAGCACGACT
AAAGAAAGGGTCCGGATCGGGTGAGGAGTTACTCTCGAAAAATTATCATCTCGAAAACGAAGTGGCTCGG
CTAAAAAAGGGCAGTGGTTCTGGAGAAGAGCTATTATCTAAAAACTACCACCTCGAAAATGAGGTGGCAC
GCTTAAAAAAGGGAAGTGGCAGTGGTGAAGAGCTACTATCCAAGAATTATCATCTTGAGAACGAGGTAGC
GCGTTTGAAGAAGGGTTCCGGCTCAGGAGAGGAACTGCTCTCGAAGAACTATCATCTTGAAAATGAGGTC
GCTCGATTAAAAAAGGGATCGGGCAGTGGTGAGGAACTACTTTCAAAGAATTACCACCTCGAAAACGAAG
TAGCTCGATTAAAGAAAGGTTCAGGGTCGGGTGAAGAATTACTGAGTAAAAATTATCATCTGGAAAATGA
GGTAGCGAGACTAAAAAAGGGGAGTGGTTCTGGCGAGGAATTGCTATCGAAAAATTATCATCTTGAGAAC
GAAGTTGCTAGGCTCAAAAAGGGCGGTGGTTCCGGAGGAGGTAGTCCGAAGAAGAAACGTAAGGTCGGAT
GAGGGGGAGGCTAACTGAAACACGGAAGGAGACAATACCGGAAGGAACCCGCGCTATGACGGCAATAAAA
AGACAGAATAAAACGCACGGTGTTGGGTCGTTTGTTCATAAACGCGGGGTTCGGTCCCAGGGCTGGCACT
CTGTCGATACCCCACCGAGACCCCATTGGGGCCAATACGCCCGCGTTTCTTCCTTTTCCCCACCCCACCC
CCCAAGTTCGGGTGAAGGCCCAGGGCTCGCAGCCAACGTCGGGGCGGCAGGCCCTGCCATAGTGCAAAGA
TGGATAAAGTTTTAAACAGAGAGGAATCTTTGCAGCTAATGGACCTTCTAGGTCTTGAAAGGAGTGGGAA
TTGGCTCCGGTGCCCGTCAGTGGGCAGAGCGCACATCGCCCACAGTCCCCGAGAAGTTGGGGGGAGGGGT
CGGCAATTGAACCGGTGCCTAGAGAAGGTGGCGCGGGGTAAACTGGGAAAGTGATGTCGTGTACTGGCTC
CGCCTTTTTCCCGAGGGTGGGGGAGAACCGTATATAAGTGCAGTAGTCGCCGTGAACGTTCTTTTTCGCA
ACGGGTTTGCCGCCAGAACACAGGTAAGTGCCGTGTGTGGTTCCCGCGGGCCTGGCCTCTTTACGGGTTA
TGGCCCTTGCGTGCCTTGAATTACTTCCACCTGGCTGCAGTACGTGATTCTTGATCCCGAGCTTCGGGTT
GGAAGTGGGTGGGAGAGTTCGAGGCCTTGCGCTTAAGGAGCCCCTTCGCCTCGTGCTTGAGTTGAGGCCT
GGCCTGGGCGCTGGGGCCGCCGCGTGCGAATCTGGTGGCACCTTCGCGCCTGTCTCGCTGCTTTCGATAA
GTCTCTAGCCATTTAAAATTTTTGATGACCTGCTGCGACGCTTTTTTTCTGGCAAGATAGTCTTGTAAAT
GCGGGCCAAGATCTGCACACTGGTATTTCGGTTTTTGGGGCCGCGGGCGGCGACGGGGCCCGTGCGTCCC
AGCGCACATGTTCGGCGAGGCGGGGCCTGCGAGCGCGGCCACCGAGAATCGGACGGGGGTAGTCTCAAGC
TGGCCGGCCTGCTCTGGTGCCTGGCCTCGCGCCGCCGTGTATCGCCCCGCCCTGGGCGGCAAGGCTGGCC
CGGTCGGCACCAGTTGCGTGAGCGGAAAGATGGCCGCTTCCCGGCCCTGCTGCAGGGAGCTCAAAATGGA
GGACGCGGCGCTCGGGAGAGCGGGCGGGTGAGTCACCCACACAAAGGAAAAGGGCCTTTCCGTCCTCAGC
CGTCGCTTCATGTGACTCCACGGAGTACCGGGCGCCGTCCAGGCACCTCGATTAGTTCTCGAGCTTTTGG
AGTACGTCGTCTTTAGGTTGGGGGGAGGGGTTTTATGCGATGGAGTTTCCCCACACTGAGTGGGTGGAGA
CTGAAGTTAGGCCAGCTTGGCACTTGATGTAATTCTCCTTGGAATTTGCCCTTTTTGAGTTTGGATCTTG
GTTCATTCTCAAGCCTCAGACAGTGGTTCAAAGTTTTTTTCTTCCATTTCAGGTGTCGTGACGTACGGCC
ACCATGGTGTCTAAGGGCGAAGAGCTGATTAAGGAGAACATGCACATGAAGCTGTACATGGAGGGCACCG
TGGACAACCATCACTTCAAGTGCACATCCGAGGGCGAAGGCAAGCCCTACGAGGGCACCCAGACCATGAG
AATCAAGGTGGTCGAGGGCGGCCCTCTCCCCTTCGCCTTCGACATCCTGGCTACTAGCTTCCTCTACGGC
AGCAAGACCTTCATCAACCACACCCAGGGCATCCCCGACTTCTTCAAGCAGTCCTTCCCTGAGGGCTTCA
CATGGGAGAGAGTCACCACATACGAAGACGGGGGCGTGCTGACCGCTACCCAGGACACCAGCCTCCAGGA
CGGCTGCCTCATCTACAACGTCAAGATCAGAGGGGTGAACTTCACATCCAACGGCCCTGTGATGCAGAAG
AAAACACTCGGCTGGGAGGCCTTCACCGAGACGCTGTACCCCGCTGACGGCGGCCTGGAAGGCAGAAACG
ACATGGCCCTGAAGCTCGTGGGCGGGAGCCATCTGATCGCAAACGCCAAGACCACATATAGATCCAAGAA
ACCCGCTAAGAACCTCAAGATGCCTGGCGTCTACTATGTGGACTACAGACTGGAAAGAATCAAGGAGGCC
AACAACGAGACCTACGTCGAGCAGCACGAGGTGGCAGTGGCCAGATACTGCGACCTCCCTAGCAAACTGG
GGCACAAGCTTAATTGATGGAATTAATTCGCTGTCTGCGAGGGCCAGCTGTTGGGGTGAGTACTCCCTCT
CAAAAGCGGGCATGACTTCTGCGCTAAGATTGTCAGTTTCCAAAAACGAGGAGGATTTGATATTCACCTG
GCCCGCGGTGATGCCTTTGAGGGTGGCCGCGTCCATCTGGTCAGAAAAGACAATCTTTTTGTTGTCAAGC
TTGAGGTGTGGCAGGCTTGAGATCTGGCCATACACTTGAGTGACAATGACATCCACTTTGCCTTTCTCTC
CACAGGTGTCCACTCCCAGGTCCAACTGCAGGTCGAGATAACTGATCATAATCAGCCATACCACATTTGT
AGAGGTTTTACTTGCTTTAAAAAACCTCCCACACCTCCCCCTGAACCTGAAACATAAAATGAATGCAATT
GTTGTTGTTAACTTGTTTATTGCAGCTTATAATGGTTACAAATAAAGCAATAGCATCACAAATTTCACAA
ATAAAGCATTTTTTTCACTGCATTCTAGTTGTGGTTTGTCCAAACTCATCAATGTATCTTAATGCGTCGA
GTGCATTCTAGTTGTGGTTTGTCCAAACTCATCAATGTATCTTATCATGTCTGTATACCGTCGACCTCTA
GCTAGAGCTTGGCGTAATCATGGTCATAGCTGTTTCCTGTGTGAAATTGTTATCCGCTCACAATTCCACA
CAACATACGAGCCGGAAGCATAAAGTGTAAAGCCTGGGGTGCCTAATGAGTGAGCTAACTCACATTAATT
GCGTTGCGCTCACTGCCCGCTTTCCAGTCGGGAAACCTGTCGTGCCAGCTGCATTAATGAATCGGCCAAC
GCGCGGGGAGAGGCGGTTTGCGTATTGGGCGCTCTTCCGCTTCCTCGCTCACTGACTCGCTGCGCTCGGT
CGTTCGGCTGCGGCGAGCGGTATCAGCTCACTCAAAGGCGGTAATACGGTTATCCACAGAATCAGGGGAT
AACGCAGGAAAGAACATGTGAGCAAAAGGCCAGCAAAAGGCCAGGAACCGTAAAAAGGCCGCGTTGCTGG
CGTTTTTCCATAGGCTCCGCCCCCCTGACGAGCATCACAAAAATCGACGCTCAAGTCAGAGGTGGCGAAA
CCCGACAGGACTATAAAGATACCAGGCGTTTCCCCCTGGAAGCTCCCTCGTGCGCTCTCCTGTTCCGACC
CTGCCGCTTACCGGATACCTGTCCGCCTTTCTCCCTTCGGGAAGCGTGGCGCTTTCTCATAGCTCACGCT
GTAGGTATCTCAGTTCGGTGTAGGTCGTTCGCTCCAAGCTGGGCTGTGTGCACGAACCCCCCGTTCAGCC
CGACCGCTGCGCCTTATCCGGTAACTATCGTCTTGAGTCCAACCCGGTAAGACACGACTTATCGCCACTG
GCAGCAGCCACTGGTAACAGGATTAGCAGAGCGAGGTATGTAGGCGGTGCTACAGAGTTCTTGAAGTGGT
GGCCTAACTACGGCTACACTAGAAGAACAGTATTTGGTATCTGCGCTCTGCTGAAGCCAGTTACCTTCGG
AAAAAGAGTTGGTAGCTCTTGATCCGGCAAACAAACCACCGCTGGTAGCGGTGGTTTTTTTGTTTGCAAG
CAGCAGATTACGCGCAGAAAAAAAGGATCTCAAGAAGATCCTTTGATCTTTTCTACGGGGTCTGACGCTC
AGTGGAACGAAAACTCACGTTAAGGGATTTTGGTCATGAGATTATCAAAAAGGATCTTCACCTAGATCCT
TTTAAATTAAAAATGAAGTTTTAAATCAATCTAAAGTATATATGAGTAAACTTGGTCTGACAGTTACCAA
TGCTTAATCAGTGAGGCACCTATCTCAGCGATCTGTCTATTTCGTTCATCCATAGTTGCCTGACTCCCCG
TCGTGTAGATAACTACGATACGGGAGGGCTTACCATCTGGCCCCAGTGCTGCAATGATACCGCGAGACCC
ACGCTCACCGGCTCCAGATTTATCAGCAATAAACCAGCCAGCCGGAAGGGCCGAGCGCAGAAGTGGTCCT
GCAACTTTATCCGCCTCCATCCAGTCTATTAATTGTTGCCGGGAAGCTAGAGTAAGTAGTTCGCCAGTTA
ATAGTTTGCGCAACGTTGTTGCCATTGCTACAGGCATCGTGGTGTCACGCTCGTCGTTTGGTATGGCTTC
ATTCAGCTCCGGTTCCCAACGATCAAGGCGAGTTACATGATCCCCCATGTTGTGCAAAAAAGCGGTTAGC
TCCTTCGGTCCTCCGATCGTTGTCAGAAGTAAGTTGGCCGCAGTGTTATCACTCATGGTTATGGCAGCAC
TGCATAATTCTCTTACTGTCATGCCATCCGTAAGATGCTTTTCTGTGACTGGTGAGTACTCAACCAAGTC
ATTCTGAGAATAGTGTATGCGGCGACCGAGTTGCTCTTGCCCGGCGTCAATACGGGATAATACCGCGCCA
CATAGCAGAACTTTAAAAGTGCTCATCATTGGAAAACGTTCTTCGGGGCGAAAACTCTCAAGGATCTTAC
CGCTGTTGAGATCCAGTTCGATGTAACCCACTCGTGCACCCAACTGATCTTCAGCATCTTTTACTTTCAC
CAGCGTTTCTGGGTGAGCAAAAACAGGAAGGCAAAATGCCGCAAAAAAGGGAATAAGGGCGACACGGAAA
TGTTGAATACTCATACTCTTCCTTTTTCAATATTATTGAAGCATTTATCAGGGTTATTGTCTCATGAGCG
GATACATATTTGAATGTATTTAGAAAAATAAACAAATAGGGGTTCCGCGCACATTTCCCCGAAAAGTGCC
ACCTGACGTC
Features (pLannotate 1.2.2; 21 found; start..end, strand, type, name):
     28..80      -  misc_feature   bom (fragment): basis of mobility region from pBR322
    213..712     +  promoter       PGK promoter: mouse phosphoglycerate kinase 1 promoter
    885..4988    +  CDS            Cas9: Cas9 (Csn1) endonuclease from the Streptococcus pyogenes Type II CRISPR/Cas system generates RNA-guided double strand breaks in DNA
   5127..5183    +  CDS            GCN4_v4: GCN4 peptide optimized to improve solubility while preserving binding to an scFv-GFP fusion protein (Tanenbaum et al., 2014)
   5501..5524    +  CDS            GCN4_v4 (fragment): GCN4 peptide optimized to improve solubility while preserving binding to an scFv-GFP fusion protein (Tanenbaum et al., 2014)
   5793..5815    +  CDS            GCN4_v4 (fragment): GCN4 peptide optimized to improve solubility while preserving binding to an scFv-GFP fusion protein (Tanenbaum et al., 2014)
   5940..5987    +  polyA_signal   HSV TK poly(A) signal: herpes simplex virus thymidine kinase polyadenylation signal (Cole and Stacy, 1985)
   6160..6226    +  CDS            small t antigen (fragment): SV40 (simian virus 40) small t antigen
   6233..7411    +  promoter       EF-1α promoter: strong constitutive promoter for human elongation factor EF-1α
   7424..8134    +  CDS            mTagBFP2: mTagBFP2 is a basic (constitutively fluorescent) blue fluorescent protein published in 2011, derived from Entacmaea quadricolor. It is reported to be a very rapidly-maturing monomer with very low acid sensitivity.
   8176..8405    +  intron         chimeric intron: chimera between introns from adenovirus and immunoglobulin heavy chain genes
   8443..8527    +  CDS            large T antigen (fragment): large T antigen from SV40 (simian virus 40)
   8550..8671    +  polyA_signal   SV40 poly(A) signal: SV40 polyadenylation signal
   8682..8733    +  polyA_signal   SV40 poly(A) signal (fragment): SV40 polyadenylation signal
   8795..8817    -  protein_bind   lac operator (fragment): The lac repressor binds to the lac operator to inhibit transcription in E. coli. This inhibition can be relieved by adding lactose or isopropyl-β-D-thiogalactopyranoside (IPTG). lac repressor encoded by lacI
   8821..8851    -  promoter       lac promoter: promoter for the E. coli lac operon
   8866..8887    -  protein_bind   CAP binding site: CAP binding activates transcription in the presence of cAMP. E. coli catabolite activator protein
   8900..8992    -  CDS            lacI (fragment): lac repressor; lacI; The lac repressor binds to the lac operator to inhibit transcription in E. coli. This inhibition can be relieved by adding lactose or isopropyl-β-D-thiogalactopyranoside (IPTG).
   9175..9763    -  rep_origin     ori: high-copy-number ColE1/pMB1/pBR322/pUC origin of replication
   9934..10794   -  CDS            AmpR: β-lactamase; bla; confers resistance to ampicillin, carbenicillin, and related antibiotics
  10795..10899   -  promoter       AmpR promoter: bla
