[The description below was written by a language model from this plasmid's Addgene catalogue record and pLannotate feature annotations shown in this document.]
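Description:
LLP457 pGK-dCas9-Suntag-BFP is a mammalian expression plasmid of about 10.9 kb for CRISPR-based recruitment experiments. It derives from the LLP339 pGK-dCas9-SunTag backbone, with the puromycin marker replaced by a blue fluorescent reporter. It is propagated in E. coli through a high-copy ColE1/pUC-type origin and selected with ampicillin via the β-lactamase gene. Remnants of lac regulatory elements and a bom fragment are carried over from the cloning backbone. No viral packaging elements are annotated, so it appears to be a plain plasmid for direct introduction into cells.

The payload consists of two independent mammalian transcription units. In the first, the mouse PGK promoter drives Streptococcus pyogenes Cas9 carrying the D10A and H840A mutations, which abolish nuclease activity while preserving guide RNA-directed DNA binding. According to the record, this dCas9 carries an N-terminal 3xHA epitope tag and is fused at its C-terminus to a SunTag array of ten GCN4 peptide repeats. The automated annotation detects only one full and two partial solubility-optimised GCN4 copies, and the HA tag is not annotated. The unit ends with an HSV TK polyadenylation signal. In the second unit, the EF-1α promoter drives mTagBFP2, followed by a chimeric intron and SV40 polyadenylation sequences. Although the catalogue lists BFP as a C-terminal tag, both the feature layout and the stated purpose indicate that it is separately expressed, serving to identify or sort transfected cells.

Each GCN4 epitope can bind an scFv-fused effector supplied from a companion construct, so several effector copies gather at a guide-specified locus. The associated publication applies this modular system to DNMT3A-mediated targeted DNA methylation, aiming to reduce the off-target activity of direct dCas9-DNMT3A fusions.
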