Addgene plasmid #100957: LLP457 pGK-dCas9-Suntag-BFP
Purpose: BPF version of LLP339, Puro is replaced by BFP driven by EF1a, dCas9 with SungTagx10 driven by pGK, with 3xHA tag
Depositing lab: Ryan Lister. Depositing organization: University of Western Australia. Publication: A modular dCas9-SunTag DNMT3A epigenome editing system overcomes pervasive off-target activity of direct fusion dCas9-DNMT3A constructs. Pflueger C, Tan D, Swain T, Nguyen TV, Pflueger J, Nefzger C, Polo JM, Ford E, Lister R. Genome Res. 2018 Jun 15. pii: gr.233049.117. doi: 10.1101/gr.233049.117. PubMed 29907613.
Backbone
  Vector backbone: LLP339 pGK-dCas9-SunTag
  Backbone size w/o insert (bp): 3570
  Total vector size (bp): 10929
  Modifications to backbone: BFP driven by pEF1a
  Vector type: Mammalian Expression, CRISPR
Growth in bacteria
  Bacterial resistance: Ampicillin, 100 μg/mL
  Growth temperature: 37°C
  Growth strain: DH5alpha
  Copy number: Unknown
Gene/Insert
  Gene/Insert name: dCas9, SunTag array (10xGCN4)
  Species: Synthetic; S. pyogenes
  Insert size (bp): 7392
  Mutation: D10A, H840A for dCas9
  Tag / fusion protein: 3xHA (N terminal on insert); BFP (C terminal on insert)
Terms and licenses: Academic/Nonprofit Terms; Industry Terms: Not Available to Industry
How to cite: LLP457 pGK-dCas9-Suntag-BFP was a gift from Ryan Lister (Addgene plasmid # 100957 ; http://n2t.net/addgene:100957 ; RRID:Addgene_100957)
